>Addgene plasmid #125593 | LRG2.1_Neo | addgene full sequence | sequence record 245287 | Addgene NGS Result
TTAATGTAGTCTTATGCAATACTCTTGTAGTCTTGCAACATGGTAACGATGAGTTAGCAACATGCCTTAC
AAGGAGAGAAAAAGCACCGTGCATGCCGATTGGTGGAAGTAAGGTGGTACGATCGTGCCTTATTAGGAAG
GCAACAGACGGGTCTGACATGGATTGGACGAACCACTGAATTGCCGCATTGCAGAGATATTGTATTTAAG
TGCCTAGCTCGATACATAAACGGGTCTCTCTGGTTAGACCAGATCTGAGCCTGGGAGCTCTCTGGCTAAC
TAGGGAACCCACTGCTTAAGCCTCAATAAAGCTTGCCTTGAGTGCTTCAAGTAGTGTGTGCCCGTCTGTT
GTGTGACTCTGGTAACTAGAGATCCCTCAGACCCTTTTAGTCAGTGTGGAAAATCTCTAGCAGTGGCGCC
CGAACAGGGACTTGAAAGCGAAAGGGAAACCAGAGGAGCTCTCTCGACGCAGGACTCGGCTTGCTGAAGC
GCGCACGGCAAGAGGCGAGGGGCGGCGACTGGTGAGTACGCCAAAAATTTTGACTAGCGGAGGCTAGAAG
GAGAGAGATGGGTGCGAGAGCGTCAGTATTAAGCGGGGGAGAATTAGATCGCGATGGGAAAAAATTCGGT
TAAGGCCAGGGGGAAAGAAAAAATATAAATTAAAACATATAGTATGGGCAAGCAGGGAGCTAGAACGATT
CGCAGTTAATCCTGGCCTGTTAGAAACATCAGAAGGCTGTAGACAAATACTGGGACAGCTACAACCATCC
CTTCAGACAGGATCAGAAGAACTTAGATCATTATATAATACAGTAGCAACCCTCTATTGTGTGCATCAAA
GGATAGAGATAAAAGACACCAAGGAAGCTTTAGACAAGATAGAGGAAGAGCAAAACAAAAGTAAGACCAC
CGCACAGCAAGCGGCCGCTGATCTTCAGACCTGGAGGAGGAGATATGAGGGACAATTGGAGAAGTGAATT
ATATAAATATAAAGTAGTAAAAATTGAACCATTAGGAGTAGCACCCACCAAGGCAAAGAGAAGAGTGGTG
CAGAGAGAAAAAAGAGCAGTGGGAATAGGAGCTTTGTTCCTTGGGTTCTTGGGAGCAGCAGGAAGCACTA
TGGGCGCAGCGTCAATGACGCTGACGGTACAGGCCAGACAATTATTGTCTGGTATAGTGCAGCAGCAGAA
CAATTTGCTGAGGGCTATTGAGGCGCAACAGCATCTGTTGCAACTCACAGTCTGGGGCATCAAGCAGCTC
CAGGCAAGAATCCTGGCTGTGGAAAGATACCTAAAGGATCAACAGCTCCTGGGGATTTGGGGTTGCTCTG
GAAAACTCATTTGCACCACTGCTGTGCCTTGGAATGCTAGTTGGAGTAATAAATCTCTGGAACAGATTTG
GAATCACACGACCTGGATGGAGTGGGACAGAGAAATTAACAATTACACAAGCTTAATACACTCCTTAATT
GAAGAATCGCAAAACCAGCAAGAAAAGAATGAACAAGAATTATTGGAATTAGATAAATGGGCAAGTTTGT
GGAATTGGTTTAACATAACAAATTGGCTGTGGTATATAAAATTATTCATAATGATAGTAGGAGGCTTGGT
AGGTTTAAGAATAGTTTTTGCTGTACTTTCTATAGTGAATAGAGTTAGGCAGGGATATTCACCATTATCG
TTTCAGACCCACCTCCCAACCCCGAGGGGACCCAGAGAGGGCCTATTTCCCATGATTCCTTCATATTTGC
ATATACGATACAAGGCTGTTAGAGAGATAATTAGAATTAATTTGACTGTAAACACAAAGATATTAGTACA
AAATACGTGACGTAGAAAGTAATAATTTCTTGGGTAGTTTGCAGTTTTAAAATTATGTTTTAAAATGGAC
TATCATATGCTTACCGTAACTTGAAAGTATTTCGATTTCTTGGCTTTATATATCTTGTGGAAAGGACGAA
ACACCGGAGACGGTTGTAAATGAGCACACAAAATACACATGCTAAAATATTATATTCTATGACCTTTATA
AAATCAACCAAAATCTTCTTTTTAATAACTTTAGTATCAATAATTAGAATTTTTATGTTCCTTTTTGCAA
ACTTTTAATAAAAATGAGCAAAATAAAAAAACGCTAGTTTTAGTAACTCGCGTTGTTTTCTTCACCTTTA
ATAATAGCTACTCCACCACTTGTTCCTAAGCGGTCAGCTCCTGCTTCAATCATTTTTTGAGCATCTTCAA
ATGTTCTAACTCCACCAGCTGCTTTAACTAAAGCATTGTCTTTAACAACTGACTTCATTAGTTTAACATC
TTCAAATGTTGCACCTGATTTTGAAAATCCTGTTGATGTTTTAACAAATTCTAATCCAGCTTCAACAGCT
ATTTCACAAGCTTTCATGATTTCTTCTTTTGTTAATAAACAATTTTCCATAATACATTTAACAACATGTG
ATCCAGCTGCTTTTTTTACAGCTTTCATGTCTTCTAAAACTAATTCATAATTTTTGTCTTTTAATGCACC
AATATTTAATACCATATCAATTTCTGTTGCACCATCTTTAATTGCTTCAGAAACTTCGAATGCTTTTGTA
GCTGTTGTGCATGCACCTAGAGGAAAACCTACAACATTTGTTATTCCTACATTTGTGCCTTTTAATAATT
CTTTACAATAGCTTGTTCAATATGAATTAACACAAACTGTTGCAAAATCAAATTCAATTGCTTCATCACA
TAATTGTTTAATTTCAGCTTTCGTAGCATCTTGTTTTAATAATGTGTGATCTATATATTTGTTTAGTTTC
ATTTTTTCTCCTATATATTCATTTTTAATTTTAATTCTTTAATAATTTCGTCTACTTTAACTTTAGCGTT
TTGAACAGATTCACCAACACCTATAAAATAAATTTTTAGTTTAGGTTCAGTTCCACTTGGGCGAACAGCA
AATCATGACTTATCTTCTAAATAAAATTTTAGTAAGTCTTGTCCTGGCATATTATACATTCCATCGATGT
AGTCTTCAACATTAACAACTTTAAGTCCAGCAATTTGAGTTAAGGGTGTTGCTCTCAATGATTTCATTAA
TGGTTCAATTTTTAATTTCTTTTCTTCTGGTTTAAAATTCAAGTTTAAAGTGAAAGTGTAATATGCACCC
ATTTCTTTAAATAAATCTTCTAAATAGTCTACTAATGTTTTATTTTGTTTTTTATAAAATCAAGCAGCCT
CTGCTATTAATATAGAAGCTTGTATTCCATCTTTATCTCTAGCTGAGTCATCAATTACATATCCATAACT
TTCTTCATAAGCAAAAACAAAATTTAATCCGTTATCTTCTTCTTTAGCAATTTCTCTACCCATTCATTTA
AATCCAGTTAAAGTTTTTACAATATTAACTCCATATTTTTCATGAGCGATTCTATCACCCAAATCACTTG
TTACAAAACTTGAATATAGAGCCGGATTTTTTGGAATGCTATTTAAGCGTTTTAGATTTGATAATTTTCA
ATCAATTAAAATTGGTCCTGTTTGATTTCCATCTAATCTTACAAAATGACCATCATGTTTTATTGCCATT
CCAAATCTGTCAGCATCTGGGTCATTCATAATAATAATATCTGCATCATGTTTAATACCATATTCAAGCG
GTATTTTTCATGCAGGATCAAATTCTGGATTTGGATTTACAACATTTTTAAATGTTTCATCTTCAAATGC
ATGCTCTTCAACCTCAATAACGTTATATCCTGATTCACGTAATATTTTTGGGGTAAATTTAGTTCCTGTT
CCATTAACTGCGCTAAAAATAATTTTTAAATCTTTTTTAGCTTCTTGCTCTTTTTTGTACGTCTCTGTTT
AAGAGCTATGCTGGAAACAGCATAGCAAGTTTAAATAAGGCTAGTCCGTTATCAACTTTGCTGGAAACAG
CAAAGTGGCACCGAGTCGGTGCTTTTTTTGAATTCTAGATCTTGAGACAAATGGCAGTATTCATCCACAA
TTTTAAAAGAAAAGGGGGGATTGGGGGGTACAGTGCAGGGGAAAGAATAGTAGACATAATAGCAACAGAC
ATACAAACTAAAGAATTACAAAAACAAATTACAAAAATTCAAAATTTTCGGGTTTATTACAGGGACAGCA
GAGATCCACTTTGGCGCCGGCTCGAGTGGCTCCGGTGCCCGTCAGTGGGCAGAGCGCACATCGCCCACAG
TCCCCGAGAAGTTGGGGGGAGGGGTCGGCAATTGAACCGGTGCCTAGAGAAGGTGGCGCGGGGTAAACTG
GGAAAGTGATGTCGTGTACTGGCTCCGCCTTTTTCCCGAGGGTGGGGGAGAACCGTATATAAGTGCAGTA
GTCGCCGTGAACGTTCTTTTTCGCAACGGGTTTGCCGCCAGAACACAGGTGTCGTGACGCGGGATCCGCC
ACCATGGATTACAAAGACGATGACGATAAGATGGTGAGCAAGGGCGAGGAGCTGTTCACCGGGGTGGTGC
CCATCCTGGTCGAGCTGGACGGCGACGTAAACGGCCACAAGTTCAGCGTGTCCGGCGAGGGCGAGGGCGA
TGCCACCTACGGCAAGCTGACCCTGAAGTTCATCTGCACCACCGGCAAGCTGCCCGTGCCCTGGCCCACC
CTCGTGACCACCCTGACCTACGGCGTGCAGTGCTTCAGCCGCTACCCCGACCACATGAAGCAGCACGACT
TCTTCAAGTCCGCCATGCCCGAAGGCTACGTCCAGGAGCGCACCATCTTCTTCAAGGACGACGGCAACTA
CAAGACCCGCGCCGAGGTGAAGTTCGAGGGCGACACCCTGGTGAACCGCATCGAGCTGAAGGGCATCGAC
TTCAAGGAGGACGGCAACATCCTGGGGCACAAGCTGGAGTACAACTACAACAGCCACAACGTCTATATCA
TGGCCGACAAGCAGAAGAACGGCATCAAGGTGAACTTCAAGATCCGCCACAACATCGAGGACGGCAGCGT
GCAGCTCGCCGACCACTACCAGCAGAACACCCCCATCGGCGACGGCCCCGTGCTGCTGCCCGACAACCAC
TACCTGAGCACCCAGTCCGCCCTGAGCAAAGACCCCAACGAGAAGCGCGATCACATGGTCCTGCTGGAGT
TCGTGACCGCCGCCGGGATCACTCTCGGCATGGACGAGCTGTACAAGGGCAGCGGCGCCACCAACTTCAG
CCTGCTGAAGCAGGCCGGCGACGTGGAGGAGAACCCCGGCCCCATGCTTGAACAAGATGGATTGCACGCA
GGTTCTCCGGCCGCTTGGGTGGAGAGGCTATTCGGCTATGACTGGGCACAACAGACAATCGGCTGCTCTG
ATGCCGCCGTGTTCCGGCTGTCAGCGCAGGGGCGCCCGGTTCTTTTTGTCAAGACCGACCTGTCCGGTGC
CCTGAATGAACTGCAGGACGAGGCAGCGCGGCTATCGTGGCTGGCCACGACGGGCGTTCCTTGCGCAGCT
GTGCTCGACGTTGTCACTGAAGCGGGAAGGGACTGGCTGCTATTGGGCGAAGTGCCGGGGCAGGATCTCC
TGTCATCTCACCTTGCTCCTGCCGAGAAAGTATCCATCATGGCTGATGCAATGCGGCGGCTGCATACGCT
TGATCCGGCTACCTGCCCATTCGACCACCAAGCGAAACATCGCATCGAGCGAGCACGTACTCGGATGGAA
GCCGGTCTTGTCGATCAGGATGATCTGGACGAAGAGCATCAGGGGCTCGCGCCAGCCGAACTGTTCGCCA
GGCTCAAGGCGCGCATGCCCGACGGCGAGGATCTCGTCGTGACCCATGGCGATGCCTGCTTGCCGAATAT
CATGGTGGAAAATGGCCGCTTTTCTGGATTCATCGACTGTGGCCGGCTGGGTGTGGCGGACCGCTATCAG
GACATAGCGTTGGCTACCCGTGATATTGCTGAAGAGCTTGGCGGCGAATGGGCTGACCGCTTCCTCGTGC
TTTACGGTATCGCCGCTCCCGATTCGCAGCGCATCGCCTTCTATCGCCTTCTTGACGAGTTCTTCTGAGT
CGACAATCAACCTCTGGATTACAAAATTTGTGAAAGATTGACTGGTATTCTTAACTATGTTGCTCCTTTT
ACGCTATGTGGATACGCTGCTTTAATGCCTTTGTATCATGCTATTGCTTCCCGTATGGCTTTCATTTTCT
CCTCCTTGTATAAATCCTGGTTGCTGTCTCTTTATGAGGAGTTGTGGCCCGTTGTCAGGCAACGTGGCGT
GGTGTGCACTGTGTTTGCTGACGCAACCCCCACTGGTTGGGGCATTGCCACCACCTGTCAGCTCCTTTCC
GGGACTTTCGCTTTCCCCCTCCCTATTGCCACGGCGGAACTCATCGCCGCCTGCCTTGCCCGCTGCTGGA
CAGGGGCTCGGCTGTTGGGCACTGACAATTCCGTGGTGTTGTCGGGGAAATCATCGTCCTTTCCTTGGCT
GCTCGCCTGTGTTGCCACCTGGATTCTGCGCGGGACGTCCTTCTGCTACGTCCCTTCGGCCCTCAATCCA
GCGGACCTTCCTTCCCGCGGCCTGCTGCCGGCTCTGCGGCCTCTTCCGCGTCTTCGCCTTCGCCCTCAGA
CGAGTCGGATCTCCCTTTGGGCCGCCTCCCCGCGTCGACTTTAAGACCAATGACTTACAAGGCAGCTGTA
GATCTTAGCCACTTTTTAAAAGAAAAGGGGGGACTGGAAGGGCTAATTCACTCCCAACGAAGACAAGATC
TGCTTTTTGCTTGTACTGGGTCTCTCTGGTTAGACCAGATCTGAGCCTGGGAGCTCTCTGGCTAACTAGG
GAACCCACTGCTTAAGCCTCAATAAAGCTTGCCTTGAGTGCTTCAAGTAGTGTGTGCCCGTCTGTTGTGT
GACTCTGGTAACTAGAGATCCCTCAGACCCTTTTAGTCAGTGTGGAAAATCTCTAGCAGTACGTATAGTA
GTTCATGTCATCTTATTATTCAGTATTTATAACTTGCAAAGAAATGAATATCAGAGAGTGAGAGGAACTT
GTTTATTGCAGCTTATAATGGTTACAAATAAAGCAATAGCATCACAAATTTCACAAATAAAGCATTTTTT
TCACTGCATTCTAGTTGTGGTTTGTCCAAACTCATCAATGTATCTTATCATGTCTGGCTCTAGCTATCCC
GCCCCTAACTCCGCCCATCCCGCCCCTAACTCCGCCCAGTTCCGCCCATTCTCCGCCCCATGGCTGACTA
ATTTTTTTTATTTATGCAGAGGCCGAGGCCGCCTCGGCCTCTGAGCTATTCCAGAAGTAGTGAGGAGGCT
TTTTTGGAGGCCTAGGGACGTACCCAATTCGCCCTATAGTGAGTCGTATTACGCGCGCTCACTGGCCGTC
GTTTTACAACGTCGTGACTGGGAAAACCCTGGCGTTACCCAACTTAATCGCCTTGCAGCACATCCCCCTT
TCGCCAGCTGGCGTAATAGCGAAGAGGCCCGCACCGATCGCCCTTCCCAACAGTTGCGCAGCCTGAATGG
CGAATGGG
[124 nt withheld, positions 7499-7622]
C
[91 nt withheld, positions 7624-7714]
A
[49 nt withheld, positions 7716-7764]
CCTTTGACGTTGGAGTCCACGTTCTTT
[37 nt withheld, positions 7792-7828]
ACCCTATCTCGGTCTATTCTTTTGATTTATAAGGGATTTTGCCGATTTCGGCCTATTGGTTAAAAAATGA
GCTGATTTAACAAAAATTTAACGCGAATTTTAACAAAATATTAACGCTTACAATTTAGGTGGCACTTTTC
GGGGAAATGTGCGCGGAACCCCTATTTGTTTATTTTTCTAAATACATTCAAATATGTATCCGCTCATGAG
ACAATAACCCTGATAAATGCTTCAATAATATTGAAAAAGGAAGAGTATGAGTATTCAACATTTCCGTGTC
GCCCTTATTCCCTTTTTTGCGGCATTTTGCCTTCCTGTTTTTGCTCACCCAGAAACGCTGGTGAAAGTAA
AAGATGCTGAAGATCAGTTGGGTGCACGAGTGGGTTACATCGAACTGGATCTCAACAGCGGTAAGATCCT
TGAGAGTTTTCGCCCCGAAGAACGTTTTCCAATGATGAGCACTTTTAAAGTTCTGCTATGTGGCGCGGTA
TTATCCCGTATTGACGCCGGGCAAGAGCAACTCGGTCGCCGCATACACTATTCTCAGAATGACTTGGTTG
AGTACTCACCAGTCACAGAAAAGCATCTTACGGATGGCATGACAGTAAGAGAATTATGCAGTGCTGCCAT
AACCATGAGTGATAACACTGCGGCCAACTTACTTCTGACAACGATCGGAGGACCGAAGGAGCTAACCGCT
TTTTTGCACAACATGGGGGATCATGTAACTCGCCTTGATCGTTGGGAACCGGAGCTGAATGAAGCCATAC
CAAACGACGAGCGTGACACCACGATGCCTGTAGCAATGGCAACAACGTTGCGCAAACTATTAACTGGCGA
ACTACTTACTCTAGCTTCCCGGCAACAATTAATAGACTGGATGGAGGCGGATAAAGTTGCAGGACCACTT
CTGCGCTCGGCCCTTCCGGCTGGCTGGTTTATTGCTGATAAATCTGGAGCCGGTGAGCGTGGGTCTCGCG
GTATCATTGCAGCACTGGGGCCAGATGGTAAGCCCTCCCGTATCGTAGTTATCTACACGACGGGGAGTCA
GGCAACTATGGATGAACGAAATAGACAGATCGCTGAGATAGGTGCCTCACTGATTAAGCATTGGTAACTG
TCAGACCAAGTTTACTCATATATACTTTAGATTGATTTAAAACTTCATTTTTAATTTAAAAGGATCTAGG
TGAAGATCCTTTTTGATAATCTCATGACCAAAATCCCTTAACGTGAGTTTTCGTTCCACTGAGCGTCAGA
CCCCGTAGAAAAGATCAAAGGATCTTCTTGAGATCCTTTTTTTCTGCGCGTAATCTGCTGCTTGCAAACA
AAAAAACCACCGCTACCAGCGGTGGTTTGTTTGCCGGATCAAGAGCTACCAACTCTTTTTCCGAAGGTAA
CTGGCTTCAGCAGAGCGCAGATACCAAATACTGTTCTTCTAGTGTAGCCGTAGTTAGGCCACCACTTCAA
GAACTCTGTAGCACCGCCTACATACCTCGCTCTGCTAATCCTGTTACCAGTGGCTGCTGCCAGTGGCGAT
AAGTCGTGTCTTACCGGGTTGGACTCAAGACGATAGTTACCGGATAAGGCGCAGCGGTCGGGCTGAACGG
GGGGTTCGTGCACACAGCCCAGCTTGGAGCGAACGACCTACACCGAACTGAGATACCTACAGCGTGAGCT
ATGAGAAAGCGCCACGCTTCCCGAAGGGAGAAAGGCGGACAGGTATCCGGTAAGCGGCAGGGTCGGAACA
GGAGAGCGCACGAGGGAGCTTCCAGGGGGAAACGCCTGGTATCTTTATAGTCCTGTCGGGTTTCGCCACC
TCTGACTTGAGCGTCGATTTTTGTGATGCTCGTCAGGGGGGCGGAGCCTATGGAAAAACGCCAGCAACGC
GGCCTTTTTACGGTTCCTGGCCTTTTGCTGGCCTTTTGCTCACATGTTCTTTCCTGCGTTATCCCCTGAT
TCTGTGGATAACCGTATTACCGCCTTTGAGTGAGCTGATACCGCTCGCCGCAGCCGAACGACCGAGCGCA
GCGAGTCAGTGAGCGAGGAAGCGGAAGAGCGCCCAATACGCAAACCGCCTCTCCCCGCGCGTTGGCCGAT
TCATTAATGCAGCTGGCACGACAGGTTTCCCGACTGGAAAGCGGGCAGTGAGCGCAACGCAATTAATGTG
AGTTAGCTCACTCATTAGGCACCCCAGGCTTTACACTTTATGCTTCCGGCTCGTATGTTGTGTGGAATTG
TGAGCGGATAACAATTTCACACAGGAAACAGCTATGACCATGATTACGCCAAGCGCGCAATTAACCCTCA
CTAAAGGGAACAAAAGCTGGAGCTGCAAGC
Features (pLannotate 1.2.2; 29 found; start..end, strand, type, name):
      5..231     +  promoter       RSV promoter: Rous sarcoma virus enhancer/promoter
    232..412     +  LTR            5' LTR (truncated): truncated 5' long terminal repeat (LTR) from HIV-1
    459..584     +  misc_feature   HIV-1 Ψ: packaging signal of human immunodeficiency virus type 1
    568..931     +  CDS            HIV-1 gag (fragment): gag protein from human immunodeficiency virus 1; gag
   1077..1310    +  misc_feature   RRE: The Rev response element (RRE) of HIV-1 allows for Rev-dependent mRNA export from the nucleus to the cytoplasm.
   1687..1713    +  CDS            Rev (fragment): human immunodeficiency virus 1 (HIV-1) Rev protein; rev; enhances nuclear export of unspliced and incompletely spliced viral mRNAs
   1717..1957    +  promoter       U6 promoter: RNA polymerase III promoter for human U6 snRNA
   2143..2802    -  CDS            deoC1: DEOC1_STAAN - Also known as dra. Experimental evidence at protein level: Swiss-Prot protein existence level 1. Catalyzes a reversible aldol reaction between acetaldehyde and D-glyceraldehyde 3-phosphate to generate 2-deoxy-D-ribose 5- phosphate. From Staphylococcus aureus (strain N315).
   3865..3908    +  misc_RNA       tracrRNA (fragment): trans-activating CRISPR RNA for the Streptococcus pyogenes CRISPR/Cas9 system
   3991..4108    +  misc_feature   cPPT/CTS: central polypurine tract and central termination sequence of HIV-1
   4177..4388    +  promoter       EF-1α core promoter: core promoter for human elongation factor EF-1α
   4441..5157    +  CDS            EGFP: EGFP is a basic (constitutively fluorescent) green fluorescent protein published in 1996, derived from Aequorea victoria. It is reported to be a rapidly-maturing weak dimer with moderate acid sensitivity.
   5224..6018    +  CDS            NeoR/KanR: aminoglycoside phosphotransferase from Tn5; aph(3')-II (or nptII); confers resistance to neomycin, kanamycin, and G418 (Geneticin®)
   6025..6613    +  misc_feature   WPRE: woodchuck hepatitis virus posttranscriptional regulatory element
   6664..6683    +  misc_feature   cPPT/CTS (fragment): central polypurine tract and central termination sequence of HIV-1
   6685..6918    +  LTR            3' LTR (ΔU3): self-inactivating 3' long terminal repeat (LTR) from HIV-1
   6996..7117    +  polyA_signal   SV40 poly(A) signal: SV40 polyadenylation signal
   7157..7292    +  rep_origin     SV40 ori: SV40 origin of replication
   7313..7331    -  promoter       T7 promoter: promoter for bacteriophage T7 RNA polymerase
   7339..7494    +  CDS            lacZα (fragment): LacZα fragment of β-galactosidase; lacZ fragment
   7499..7927    +  rep_origin     f1 ori (sequence partly withheld): f1 bacteriophage origin of replication; arrow indicates direction of (+) strand synthesis
   7980..8084    +  promoter       AmpR promoter: bla
   8085..8945    +  CDS            AmpR: β-lactamase; bla; confers resistance to ampicillin, carbenicillin, and related antibiotics
   9116..9704    +  rep_origin     ori: high-copy-number ColE1/pMB1/pBR322/pUC origin of replication
   9887..9979    +  CDS            lacI (fragment): lac repressor; lacI; The lac repressor binds to the lac operator to inhibit transcription in E. coli. This inhibition can be relieved by adding lactose or isopropyl-β-D-thiogalactopyranoside (IPTG).
   9992..10013   +  protein_bind   CAP binding site: CAP binding activates transcription in the presence of cAMP. E. coli catabolite activator protein
  10028..10058   +  promoter       lac promoter: promoter for the E. coli lac operon
  10066..10082   +  protein_bind   lac operator: The lac repressor binds to the lac operator to inhibit transcription in E. coli. This inhibition can be relieved by adding lactose or isopropyl-β-D-thiogalactopyranoside (IPTG). lac repressor encoded by lacI
  10127..10145   +  promoter       T3 promoter: promoter for bacteriophage T3 RNA polymerase
