[The description below was written by a language model from this plasmid's Addgene catalogue record and pLannotate feature annotations shown in this document.]
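Description:
LRG2.1_Neo is an empty lentiviral sgRNA expression backbone of about 10.2 kb, derived from LRG2.1 by adding a P2A-neomycin resistance sequence after the GFP reporter. It is propagated in E. coli as a high-copy plasmid, with a ColE1/pUC-type origin and ampicillin resistance from β-lactamase. An f1 origin, an SV40 origin and residual lac, T7 and T3 cloning-vector elements lie outside the viral region.

The transfer cassette has the layout of a third-generation, self-inactivating HIV-1 vector. An RSV promoter drives a truncated 5' LTR, followed by the Ψ packaging signal with a gag fragment and the RRE for Rev-dependent export of the genomic RNA. A cPPT/CTS, a WPRE that enhances transcript expression, a ΔU3 3' LTR and an SV40 polyadenylation signal complete it.

Two expression units sit inside the cassette. A human U6 (RNA polymerase III) promoter lies upstream of a Streptococcus pyogenes Cas9 tracrRNA-derived scaffold, of which only a fragment is annotated. The roughly 1.9 kb between promoter and scaffold includes a region matched by the annotation software to a Staphylococcus aureus deoC1 gene in reverse orientation. This is most plausibly a stuffer that is replaced when a guide sequence is cloned in, although the record does not state this or name the cloning sites. Downstream, the EF-1α core (EFS) promoter drives EGFP linked to NeoR, with the P2A peptide allowing both proteins to be made from one transcript.

Transduced mammalian cells can therefore be tracked by green fluorescence and selected with G418. No Cas9 is encoded, so the vector has to be used in cells that obtain Cas9 from another source. The associated publication concerns acute myeloid leukemia.
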