Addgene plasmid #125593: LRG2.1_Neo
Purpose: (Empty Backbone) Lentiviral expression of sgRNA with GFP and neomycin resistance gene
Depositing lab: Christopher Vakoc. Depositing organization: Cold Spring Harbor Laboratory. Publication: Salt-Inducible Kinase inhibition suppresses acute myeloid leukemia progression in vivo. Tarumoto Y, Lin S, Wang J, Milazzo JP, Xu Y, Lu B, Yang Z, Wei Y, Polyanskaya S, Wunderlich M, Gray NS, Stegmaier K, Vakoc CR. Blood. 2019 Nov 1. pii: 422697. doi: 10.1182/blood.2019001576. PubMed 31697837.
Backbone
  Vector backbone: LRG2.1
  Backbone size (bp): 10000
  Modifications to backbone: Insert P2A-Neo sequence after GFP
  Vector type: Mammalian Expression, Lentiviral, CRISPR
  Promoter: U6 promoter for sgRNA expression and EFS promoter for GFP-P2A-Neo expression
  Selectable markers: Neomycin (select with G418)
Growth in bacteria
  Bacterial resistance: Ampicillin, 100 μg/mL
  Growth temperature: 37°C
  Growth strain: NEB Stable
  Copy number: High Copy
Terms and licenses: Academic/Nonprofit Terms; Industry Terms: Not Available to Industry
Depositor comments: Please visit https://www.biorxiv.org/content/10.1101/636969v1 for BioRxiv preprint
How to cite: LRG2.1_Neo was a gift from Christopher Vakoc (Addgene plasmid # 125593 ; http://n2t.net/addgene:125593 ; RRID:Addgene_125593)
